LOCUS       Exported 17678 bp ds-DNA circular SYN 12-MAY-2021
DEFINITION  All-in-one genome editing vector in M. polymorpha (chlorsulfuron
            resistant).
ACCESSION   .
VERSION     .
KEYWORDS    pMpGE014
SOURCE      synthetic DNA construct
  ORGANISM  synthetic DNA construct
REFERENCE   1 (bases 1 to 17678)
  AUTHORS   Sugano SS, Nishihama R, Shirakawa M, Takagi J, Matsuda Y, Ishida S,
            Shimada T, Hara-Nishimura I, Osakabe K, Kohchi T
  TITLE     Efficient CRISPR/Cas9-based genome editing and its application to
            conditional genetic analysis in Marchantia polymorpha.
  JOURNAL   PLoS One. 2018 Oct 31;13(10):e0205117. doi:
            10.1371/journal.pone.0205117. eCollection 2018.
  PUBMED    30379827
REFERENCE   2 (bases 1 to 17678)
  AUTHORS   .
  TITLE     Direct Submission
  JOURNAL   Exported May 12, 2021 from SnapGene Server 1.1.58
            http://www.snapgene.com
FEATURES             Location/Qualifiers
     source          1..17678
                     /organism="synthetic DNA construct"
                     /mol_type="other DNA"
     misc_feature    54..78
                     /label=RB T-DNA repeat
                     /note="right border repeat from nopaline C58 T-DNA"
     primer_bind     266..288
                     /label=M13/pUC Forward
                     /note="In lacZ gene"
     primer_bind     280..297
                     /label=M13 Forward
                     /note="In lacZ gene. Also called M13-F20 or M13 (-21)
                     Forward"
     primer_bind     281..297
                     /label=M13 fwd
                     /note="common sequencing primer, one of multiple similar
                     variants"
     protein_bind    2057..2081
                     /gene="mutant version of attB"
                     /label=attB1
                     /bound_moiety="BP Clonase(TM)"
                     /note="recombination site for the Gateway(R) BP reaction"
     CDS             2102..6205
                     /codon_start=1
                     /product="Cas9 (Csn1) endonuclease from the Streptococcus
                     pyogenes Type II CRISPR/Cas system"
                     /label=Cas9
                     /note="generates RNA-guided double strand breaks in DNA"
                     /translation="MDKKYSIGLDIGTNSVGWAVITDEYKVPSKKFKVLGNTDRHSIKK
                     NLIGALLFDSGETAEATRLKRTARRRYTRRKNRICYLQEIFSNEMAKVDDSFFHRLEES
                     FLVEEDKKHERHPIFGNIVDEVAYHEKYPTIYHLRKKLVDSTDKADLRLIYLALAHMIK
                     FRGHFLIEGDLNPDNSDVDKLFIQLVQTYNQLFEENPINASGVDAKAILSARLSKSRRL
                     ENLIAQLPGEKKNGLFGNLIALSLGLTPNFKSNFDLAEDAKLQLSKDTYDDDLDNLLAQ
                     IGDQYADLFLAAKNLSDAILLSDILRVNTEITKAPLSASMIKRYDEHHQDLTLLKALVR
                     QQLPEKYKEIFFDQSKNGYAGYIDGGASQEEFYKFIKPILEKMDGTEELLVKLNREDLL
                     RKQRTFDNGSIPHQIHLGELHAILRRQEDFYPFLKDNREKIEKILTFRIPYYVGPLARG
                     NSRFAWMTRKSEETITPWNFEEVVDKGASAQSFIERMTNFDKNLPNEKVLPKHSLLYEY
                     FTVYNELTKVKYVTEGMRKPAFLSGEQKKAIVDLLFKTNRKVTVKQLKEDYFKKIECFD
                     SVEISGVEDRFNASLGTYHDLLKIIKDKDFLDNEENEDILEDIVLTLTLFEDREMIEER
                     LKTYAHLFDDKVMKQLKRRRYTGWGRLSRKLINGIRDKQSGKTILDFLKSDGFANRNFM
                     QLIHDDSLTFKEDIQKAQVSGQGDSLHEHIANLAGSPAIKKGILQTVKVVDELVKVMGR
                     HKPENIVIEMARENQTTQKGQKNSRERMKRIEEGIKELGSQILKEHPVENTQLQNEKLY
                     LYYLQNGRDMYVDQELDINRLSDYDVDHIVPQSFLKDDSIDNKVLTRSDKNRGKSDNVP
                     SEEVVKKMKNYWRQLLNAKLITQRKFDNLTKAERGGLSELDKAGFIKRQLVETRQITKH
                     VAQILDSRMNTKYDENDKLIREVKVITLKSKLVSDFRKDFQFYKVREINNYHHAHDAYL
                     NAVVGTALIKKYPKLESEFVYGDYKVYDVRKMIAKSEQEIGKATAKYFFYSNIMNFFKT
                     EITLANGEIRKRPLIETNGETGEIVWDKGRDFATVRKVLSMPQVNIVKKTEVQTGGFSK
                     ESILPKRNSDKLIARKKDWDPKKYGGFDSPTVAYSVLVVAKVEKGKSKKLKSVKELLGI
                     TIMERSSFEKNPIDFLEAKGYKEVKKDLIIKLPKYSLFELENGRKRMLASAGELQKGNE
                     LALPSKYVNFLYLASHYEKLKGSPEDNEQKQLFVEQHKHYLDEIIEQISEFSKRVILAD
                     ANLDKVLSAYNKHRDKPIREQAENIIHLFTLTNLGAPAAFKYFDTTIDRKRYTSTKEVL
                     DATLIHQSITGLYETRIDLSQLGGD"
     CDS             6218..6238
                     /codon_start=1
                     /product="nuclear localization signal of SV40 (simian virus
                     40) large T antigen"
                     /label=SV40 NLS
                     /translation="PKKKRKV"
     protein_bind    complement(6741..6765)
                     /gene="mutant version of attB"
                     /label=attB2
                     /bound_moiety="BP Clonase(TM)"
                     /note="recombination site for the Gateway(R) BP reaction"
     protein_bind    6794..6818
                     /gene="mutant version of attB"
                     /label=attB1
                     /bound_moiety="BP Clonase(TM)"
                     /note="recombination site for the Gateway(R) BP reaction"
     misc_RNA        7379..7454
                     /label=gRNA scaffold
                     /note="guide RNA scaffold for the Streptococcus pyogenes
                     CRISPR/Cas9 system"
     protein_bind    complement(7496..7520)
                     /gene="mutant version of attB"
                     /label=attB2
                     /bound_moiety="BP Clonase(TM)"
                     /note="recombination site for the Gateway(R) BP reaction"
     primer_bind     complement(7847..7863)
                     /label=M13 rev
                     /note="common sequencing primer, one of multiple similar
                     variants"
     primer_bind     complement(7847..7863)
                     /label=M13 Reverse
                     /note="In lacZ gene. Also called M13-rev"
     primer_bind     complement(7860..7882)
                     /label=M13/pUC Reverse
                     /note="In lacZ gene"
     protein_bind    7871..7887
                     /label=lac operator
                     /bound_moiety="lac repressor encoded by lacI"
                     /note="The lac repressor binds to the lac operator to
                     inhibit transcription in E. coli. This inhibition can be
                     relieved by adding lactose or
                     isopropyl-beta-D-thiogalactopyranoside (IPTG)."
     promoter        complement(7895..7925)
                     /label=lac promoter
                     /note="promoter for the E. coli lac operon"
     protein_bind    7940..7961
                     /label=CAP binding site
                     /bound_moiety="E. coli catabolite activator protein"
                     /note="CAP binding activates transcription in the presence
                     of cAMP."
     polyA_signal    8046..8220
                     /label=CaMV poly(A) signal
                     /note="cauliflower mosaic virus polyadenylation signal"
     promoter        complement(10330..11005)
                     /label=CaMV 35S promoter (enhanced)
                     /note="cauliflower mosaic virus 35S promoter with a
                     duplicated enhancer region"
     misc_feature    11200..11224
                     /label=LB T-DNA repeat
                     /note="left border repeat from nopaline C58 T-DNA"
     CDS             11745..12536
                     /codon_start=1
                     /gene="aadA"
                     /product="aminoglycoside adenylyltransferase (Murphy,
                     1985)"
                     /label=SmR
                     /note="confers resistance to spectinomycin and
                     streptomycin"
                     /translation="MGEAVIAEVSTQLSEVVGVIERHLEPTLLAVHLYGSAVDGGLKPH
                     SDIDLLVTVTVRLDETTRRALINDLLETSASPGESEILRAVEVTIVVHDDIIPWRYPAK
                     RELQFGEWQRNDILAGIFEPATIDIDLAILLTKAREHSVALVGPAAEELFDPVPEQDLF
                     EALNETLTLWNSPPDWAGDERNVVLTLSRIWYSAVTGKIAPKDVAADWAMERLPAQYQP
                     VILEARQAYLGQEEDRLASRADQLEEFVHYVKGEITKVVGK"
     rep_origin      12782..13370
                     /direction=RIGHT
                     /label=ori
                     /note="high-copy-number ColE1/pMB1/pBR322/pUC origin of
                     replication"
     primer_bind     13271..13290
                     /label=pBR322ori-F
                     /note="pBR322 origin, forward primer"
     primer_bind     13524..13541
                     /label=L4440
                     /note="L4440 vector, forward primer"
     misc_feature    13556..13696
                     /label=bom
                     /note="basis of mobility region from pBR322"
     primer_bind     complement(13622..13641)
                     /label=pRS-marker
                     /note="pRS vectors, use to sequence yeast selectable
                     marker"
     primer_bind     13782..13804
                     /label=pGEX 3'
                     /note="pGEX vectors, reverse primer"
     rep_origin      14040..14234
                     /label=pVS1 oriV
                     /note="origin of replication for the Pseudomonas plasmid
                     pVS1 (Heeb et al., 2000)"
     CDS             complement(14300..15373)
                     /codon_start=1
                     /product="replication protein from the Pseudomonas plasmid
                     pVS1 (Heeb et al., 2000)"
                     /label=pVS1 RepA
                     /translation="MSGRKPSGPVQIGAALGDDLVEKLKAAQAAQRQRIEAEARPGESW
                     QAAADRIRKESRQPPAAGAPSIRKPPKGDEQPDFFVPMLYDVGTRDSRSIMDVAVFRLS
                     KRDRRAGEVIRYELPDGHVEVSAGPAGMASVWDYDLVLMAVSHLTESMNRYREGKGDKP
                     GRVFRPHVADVLKFCRRADGGKQKDDLVETCIRLNTTHVAMQRTKKAKNGRLVTVSEGE
                     ALISRYKIVKSETGRPEYIEIELADWMYREITEGKNPDVLTVHPDYFLIDPGIGRFLYR
                     LARRAAGKAEARWLFKTIYERSGSAGEFKKFCFTVRKLIGSNDLPEYDLKEEAGQAGPI
                     LVMRYRNLIEGEASAGS"
     CDS             complement(15802..16431)
                     /codon_start=1
                     /product="stability protein from the Pseudomonas plasmid
                     pVS1 (Heeb et al., 2000)"
                     /label=pVS1 StaA
                     /translation="MKVIAVLNQKGGSGKTTIATHLARALQLAGADVLLVDSDPQGSAR
                     DWAAVREDQPLTVVGIDRPTIDRDVKAIGRRDFVVIDGAPQAADLAVSAIKAADFVLIP
                     VQPSPYDIWATADLVELVKQRIEVTDGRLQAAFVVSRAIKGTRIGGEVAEALAGYELPI
                     LESRITQRVSYPGTAAAGTTVLESEPEGDAAREVQALAAEIKSKLI"
ORIGIN
        1 tttcacgccc ttttaaatat ccgattattc taataaacgc tcttttctct taggtttacc
       61 cgccaatata tcctgtcaaa cactgatagt ttaaactgaa ggcgggaaac gacaatctga
      121 tccaagctca agctgctcta gcattcgcca ttcaggctgc gcaactgttg ggaagggcga
      181 tcggtgcggg cctcttcgct attacgccag ctggcgaaag ggggatgtgc tgcaaggcga
      241 ttaagttggg taacgccagg gttttcccag tcacgacgtt gtaaaacgac ggccagtgcc
      301 aagcttggcc cgggcaaatg agtcacacac attgttgaga gacatatcaa aataactcaa
      361 ttgtaaggta agttgataga tttcccagtt aaatgcatta ttttaacaat atttgtatct
      421 caaattttca aaatcatatc aaatttgcag atcttgatga tgattcacaa ctctgtcttc
      481 gatttttgat tgttaacggg tatcgatatt tgggtaactt aaaaagaatt tgctaaagat
      541 cttaaaaaac agattaaaaa aacctttcaa aatagctaat cctttaaatc cgtttcacaa
      601 tataatgctc attgatgata atcgaaaaga ttccatttta aagtgcatat aaattgctta
      661 attatctctt tctgtctcgt aatattttgt tctctcctat tggatcggac ccgcatcttc
      721 tcgatcagtt cactatacta atatttggtc aacttcaaga gagattagaa cttcgttctc
      781 caaagtgtaa aggccgacaa gcagaaaagg aaacttcaat cagaagcctt ctaggttttc
      841 ccgcgtccca aaaagcgaag ggaggacggg gaggacggtg aggccagaag aagaaagcaa
      901 cagtaaaatc tcatgtgatt gcgtgcatgt catggatcta tgggatgcta gtccaccgtt
      961 tggaagtatg tgcagaagga gaaaggcgcg ggaggccaaa agcgacttcg gccacctctc
     1021 tactttctag aaagtttgct cgcagcttgt aataagcgcg gaaaaggtac tcgaaaaacc
     1081 ggagcaatcg gtgtggtatc agcagtcggg ttcgctaaac ctacgtcttc ttattttgga
     1141 atgttaaatt gaaagggcgt gccggcccta agcacggacg atgtgacaga cggaggagtg
     1201 tgagcaattc ggatgacgat gctggccggc agtcacgaca aagagtccga aggggcatgg
     1261 acagggcaat atataaatgg aaaagaggct ttgaatattc ctaacccttc gtcgtcggcc
     1321 tcccaacttg ccctcgcatg ctgaattggc cgcctatctg cgaatggccg gccgccgacc
     1381 ctaagtcgca ataacttgaa cggagccgat gcaaagtcct tatcgaacgc tcgttattat
     1441 aaacggggca gacctaggta tttaattata tcaaaaccct ccgcaatttc gctaatcatt
     1501 ccctaatttc ttctactttg gcgtctagtg ctgtggtcgc gcttgctctc aaagctcgct
     1561 gggaggcagt ggagcgtctg gcttaaaatc gatcgccgca accctagagt tcctttcact
     1621 tctttctctc ttgcgtggag agcatcgaca tcgaagagct gcatcttgtc ttctggtatg
     1681 cgccttgtgc cctcgtctct gtacgtcgtt acgattgctc gatattgtga ttgtctagac
     1741 ctgaaacccg actggagctt ttacgtggtg tcgattgggg cctcgagcga gtgatttttt
     1801 aggttcgttt tagccaagta catcccactt tggtcagtcc tgttatctcg gtaaggtgtt
     1861 cagttcggtc tctggtgcgg aggtgcctcg taagtttcct gcatgataga tttgtctatc
     1921 cttgacttga agaggagtcg aaggtcagcg aggttggctg tgtgctatgg acgtcggtgc
     1981 tccttggttc cgtgcttcta tgggtgttgc ctcaacagta ttgatgtgcc tgcagaaagg
     2041 ttgactagag ttatcaacaa gtttgtacaa aaaagcaggc tccgcggccg cccccttcac
     2101 catggataag aagtactcta tcggactcga tatcggaact aactctgtgg gatgggctgt
     2161 gatcaccgat gagtacaagg tgccatctaa gaagttcaag gttctcggaa acaccgatag
     2221 gcactctatc aagaaaaacc ttatcggtgc tctcctcttc gattctggtg aaactgctga
     2281 ggctaccaga ctcaagagaa ccgctagaag aaggtacacc agaagaaaga acaggatctg
     2341 ctacctccaa gagatcttct ctaacgagat ggctaaagtg gatgattcat tcttccacag
     2401 gctcgaagag tcattcctcg tggaagaaga taagaagcac gagaggcacc ctatcttcgg
     2461 aaacatcgtt gatgaggtgg cataccacga gaagtaccct actatctacc acctcagaaa
     2521 gaagctcgtt gattctactg ataaggctga tctcaggctc atctacctcg ctctcgctca
     2581 catgatcaag ttcagaggac acttcctcat cgagggtgat ctcaaccctg ataactctga
     2641 tgtggataag ttgttcatcc agctcgtgca gacctacaac cagcttttcg aagagaaccc
     2701 tatcaacgct tcaggtgtgg atgctaaggc tatcctctct gctaggctct ctaagtcaag
     2761 aaggcttgag aacctcattg ctcagctccc tggtgagaag aagaacggac ttttcggaaa
     2821 cttgatcgct ctctctctcg gactcacccc taacttcaag tctaacttcg atctcgctga
     2881 ggatgcaaag ctccagctct caaaggatac ctacgatgat gatctcgata acctcctcgc
     2941 tcagatcgga gatcagtacg ctgatttgtt cctcgctgct aagaacctct ctgatgctat
     3001 cctcctcagt gatatcctca gagtgaacac cgagatcacc aaggctccac tctcagcttc
     3061 tatgatcaag agatacgatg agcaccacca ggatctcaca cttctcaagg ctcttgttag
     3121 acagcagctc ccagagaagt acaaagagat tttcttcgat cagtctaaga acggatacgc
     3181 tggttacatc gatggtggtg catctcaaga agagttctac aagttcatca agcctatcct
     3241 cgagaagatg gatggaaccg aggaactcct cgtgaagctc aatagagagg atcttctcag
     3301 aaagcagagg accttcgata acggatctat ccctcatcag atccacctcg gagagttgca
     3361 cgctatcctt agaaggcaag aggatttcta cccattcctc aaggataaca gggaaaagat
     3421 tgagaagatt ctcaccttca gaatccctta ctacgtggga cctctcgcta gaggaaactc
     3481 aagattcgct tggatgacca gaaagtctga ggaaaccatc accccttgga acttcgaaga
     3541 ggtggtggat aagggtgcta gtgctcagtc tttcatcgag aggatgacca acttcgataa
     3601 gaaccttcca aacgagaagg tgctccctaa gcactctttg ctctacgagt acttcaccgt
     3661 gtacaacgag ttgaccaagg ttaagtacgt gaccgaggga atgaggaagc ctgctttttt
     3721 gtcaggtgag caaaagaagg ctatcgttga tctcttgttc aagaccaaca gaaaggtgac
     3781 cgtgaagcag ctcaaagagg attacttcaa gaaaatcgag tgcttcgatt cagttgagat
     3841 ttctggtgtt gaggataggt tcaacgcatc tctcggaacc taccacgatc tcctcaagat
     3901 cattaaggat aaggatttct tggataacga ggaaaacgag gatatcttgg aggatatcgt
     3961 tcttaccctc accctctttg aagatagaga gatgattgaa gaaaggctca agacctacgc
     4021 tcatctcttc gatgataagg tgatgaagca gttgaagaga agaagataca ctggttgggg
     4081 aaggctctca agaaagctca ttaacggaat cagggataag cagtctggaa agacaatcct
     4141 tgatttcctc aagtctgatg gattcgctaa cagaaacttc atgcagctca tccacgatga
     4201 ttctctcacc tttaaagagg atatccagaa ggctcaggtt tcaggacagg gtgatagtct
     4261 ccatgagcat atcgctaacc tcgctggatc tcctgcaatc aagaagggaa tcctccagac
     4321 tgtgaaggtt gtggatgagt tggtgaaggt gatgggaagg cataagcctg agaacatcgt
     4381 gatcgaaatg gctagagaga accagaccac tcagaaggga cagaagaact ctagggaaag
     4441 gatgaagagg atcgaggaag gtatcaaaga gcttggatct cagatcctca aagagcaccc
     4501 tgttgagaac actcagctcc agaatgagaa gctctacctc tactacctcc agaacggaag
     4561 ggatatgtat gtggatcaag agttggatat caacaggctc tctgattacg atgttgatca
     4621 tatcgtgcca cagtcattct tgaaggatga ttctatcgat aacaaggtgc tcaccaggtc
     4681 tgataagaac aggggtaaga gtgataacgt gccaagtgaa gaggttgtga agaaaatgaa
     4741 gaactattgg aggcagctcc tcaacgctaa gctcatcact cagagaaagt tcgataactt
     4801 gactaaggct gagaggggag gactctctga attggataag gcaggattca tcaagaggca
     4861 gcttgtggaa accaggcaga tcactaagca cgttgcacag atcctcgatt ctaggatgaa
     4921 caccaagtac gatgagaacg ataagttgat cagggaagtg aaggttatca ccctcaagtc
     4981 aaagctcgtg tctgatttca gaaaggattt ccaattctac aaggtgaggg aaatcaacaa
     5041 ctaccaccac gctcacgatg cttaccttaa cgctgttgtt ggaaccgctc tcatcaagaa
     5101 gtatcctaag ctcgagtcag agttcgtgta cggtgattac aaggtgtacg atgtgaggaa
     5161 gatgatcgct aagtctgagc aagagatcgg aaaggctacc gctaagtatt tcttctactc
     5221 taacatcatg aatttcttca agaccgagat taccctcgct aacggtgaga tcagaaagag
     5281 gccactcatc gagacaaacg gtgaaacagg tgagatcgtg tgggataagg gaagggattt
     5341 cgctaccgtt agaaaggtgc tctctatgcc acaggtgaac atcgttaaga aaaccgaggt
     5401 gcagaccggt ggattctcta aagagtctat cctccctaag aggaactctg ataagctcat
     5461 tgctaggaag aaggattggg accctaagaa atacggtggt ttcgattctc ctaccgtggc
     5521 ttactctgtt ctcgttgtgg ctaaggttga gaagggaaag agtaagaagc tcaagtctgt
     5581 taaggaactt ctcggaatca ctatcatgga aaggtcatct ttcgagaaga acccaatcga
     5641 tttcctcgag gctaagggat acaaagaggt taagaaggat ctcatcatca agctcccaaa
     5701 gtactcactc ttcgaactcg agaacggtag aaagaggatg ctcgcttctg ctggtgagct
     5761 tcaaaaggga aacgagcttg ctctcccatc taagtacgtt aactttcttt acctcgcttc
     5821 tcactacgag aagttgaagg gatctccaga agataacgag cagaagcaac ttttcgttga
     5881 gcagcacaag cactacttgg atgagatcat cgagcagatc tctgagttct ctaaaagggt
     5941 gatcctcgct gatgcaaacc tcgataaggt gttgtctgct tacaacaagc acagagataa
     6001 gcctatcagg gaacaggcag agaacatcat ccatctcttc acccttacca acctcggtgc
     6061 tcctgctgct ttcaagtact tcgatacaac catcgatagg aagagataca cctctaccaa
     6121 agaagtgctc gatgctaccc tcatccatca gtctatcact ggactctacg agactaggat
     6181 cgatctctca cagctcggtg gtgattcaag ggctgatcct aagaagaaga ggaaggtttg
     6241 aggcgcgccg agctccaggc ctcccagctt tcgtccgtat catcggtttc gacaacgttc
     6301 gtcaagttca atgcatcagt ttcattgccc acacaccaga atcctactaa gtttgagtat
     6361 tatggcattg gaaaagctgt tttcttctat catttgttct gcttgtaatt tactgtgttc
     6421 tttcagtttt tgttttcgga catcaaaatg caaatggatg gataagagtt aataaatgat
     6481 atggtccttt tgttcattct caaattatta ttatctgttg tttttacttt aatgggttga
     6541 atttaagtaa gaaaggaact aacagtgtga tattaaggtg caatgttaga catataaaac
     6601 agtctttcac ctctctttgg ttatgtcttg aattggtttg tttcttcact tatctgtgta
     6661 atcaagttta ctatgagtct atgatcaagt aattatgcaa tcaagttaag tacagtatag
     6721 gcttaagggt gggcgcgccg acccagcttt cttgtacaaa gtggttgata acagcggttg
     6781 actagagtta tcaacaagtt tgtacaaaaa agcaggctcc gcggccgccc ccttgtaacg
     6841 tgagactact acactcctca acgcaagttc tatctcatat ctctgcaaga gcttattcca
     6901 agaaactttc ttgtgcttct atgcatgccc aggtacctta agtcgcgcgc atagtcactt
     6961 cacagccttt tcagttctcc ctttgatggc tcagagtgac gcaactgcac aaaaataaga
     7021 aaaaagtcga agcgtcacga gagatgtatc cggctagttt ccttggagtt cggattgctc
     7081 tctttctctg tctccccgaa ccatatggaa tttatgaact gctgttcact agtcagtcac
     7141 ttgtttcaga acttttgagt ggtcgattta tccaccttct tgtttcttcc tgggtccaga
     7201 atctgacttc ttgagacaac aaacagtgca cagtggatcg aagaatgacc acagttgaga
     7261 cacgtggcgc tggcctcatt tattgcacca tacgtttagt gaagaactga ataatggtgg
     7321 atataaagca gagttgcacc cagcctctcg aaatgcaggt gatgactcac ctgcataagt
     7381 tttagagcta gaaatagcaa gttaaaataa ggctagtccg ttatcaactt gaaaaagtgg
     7441 caccgagtcg gtgctttttt tctagtatcg ggaattctaa agggtgggcg cgccgaccca
     7501 gctttcttgt acaaagtggt tgataacagc gcttagaggc ttagagctcg aatttccccg
     7561 atcgttcaaa catttggcaa taaagtttct taagattgaa tcctgttgcc ggtcttgcga
     7621 tgattatcat ataatttctg ttgaattacg ttaagcatgt aataattaac atgtaatgca
     7681 tgacgttatt tatgagatgg gtttttatga ttagagtccc gcaattatac atttaatacg
     7741 cgatagaaaa caaaatatag cgcgcaaact aggataaatt atcgcgcgcg gtgtcatcta
     7801 tgttactaga atcgggaaat ggttccggaa ccaattcgta atcatggtca tagctgtttc
     7861 ctgtgtgaaa ttgttatccg ctcacaattc cacacaacat acgagccgga agcataaagt
     7921 gtaaagcctg gggtgcctaa tgagtgagct aactcacatt aggctgaatt aggcgcgcct
     7981 atttctgaat tcaacacatt gcggacgttt ttaatgtact gaattaacgc cgaattaatt
     8041 cgggggatct ggattttagt actggatttt ggttttagga attagaaatt ttattgatag
     8101 aagtatttta caaatacaaa tacatactaa gggtttctta tatgctcaac acatgagcga
     8161 aaccctatag gaaccctaat tcccttatct gggaactact cacacattat tatggagaaa
     8221 ctcgagttag tatatagtcc ttccatcacc ctctgtgata atctccttaa aacttgctcc
     8281 cccaggaatc ataggcagaa cgtgctcctg gtggggaact atcacatcca gtaaataagg
     8341 accgggagaa tctagcatag tttgaattgc tgctcttagt tcatccttct tcaccacacg
     8401 cgcatttggc accttgaaac cgtctgcaac tgtacagaag tcggggtaga tctgctcctc
     8461 gtgatctgga tcacctaagt aagtatgtgc tctgttggcc ttgtagaatc tatcctccaa
     8521 ttgtacgacc attcctagat gttggttgtt taagatcatg atcttcacgg gtaacttctc
     8581 cacaaaaatt gtagccaact cctgtacgtt catcacaaag ctaccatcgc catcgatgtc
     8641 gatcacagga atatctggtt gagttgcggc agcccccaaa gcagaaggaa gtccgaatcc
     8701 catggctcca agacctccag atgtcaacca acgccgcggt tcgttgtact tgaaccactg
     8761 ggctgcccac atttgatgtt ggccaacacc agtagatatg atggcatttc caccagtgag
     8821 ttcgtacagc gtctgtatgg cagattgagg agcaatggca tcctcgaata cgggaaactt
     8881 cattggccat ttctgctttt gttcttctag ttctgccacc cagttggaga agtcgaaagt
     8941 cctcttttga ctcttcaaga gggcattgat ttcacttagc gcaggtttca catcagcaca
     9001 catggacaca tggggctgtt tgttctttcc aatttcagca gggtcaatat cgatatgaac
     9061 gatgctggac ctgctagcaa aagtctccag tttaccagtc actcgatcgt cgaaacgcac
     9121 tccaaatgcc aacaacagat ctgcttggtc cacggcgtag ttggcgtaaa cagttccatg
     9181 cattccaagc attttcaaac ttaatggatc agactcggga tacgctccca aacccattaa
     9241 agtcgatgtg ataggaattc cggtaagctc gacaaattcc ctcaactctt cgctggcgtg
     9301 attgcaacct cctccagaat acactacagg cttcttagaa ctagaaatga gtcttataat
     9361 ctgctcgatt aacgttggtt ccggtggccg aggcagtcgt tgtaagtagc ccttcagttg
     9421 cattggctga gaccaatctg gaatagccat ttgctgttgc acgtccttgg gaatatctac
     9481 caagactggg cccggcctac ctgaagctgc caaaaagaaa gcctccctga ttacgcgagg
     9541 gatgtcatca atgttcataa caaggtaatt gtgcttggtg atcgatctcg taacctccac
     9601 aattggagtt tcttgaaaag catcggtacc aatcatccta ctggatactt gacctgtaat
     9661 ggccactagt ggcacactgt ccaagagggc atcagcgagc ccggtaacaa gattggtcgc
     9721 tccaggaccg gatgtggcta tacaaacccc tactcgtcca gacgatttag cataaccttc
     9781 agcagcgaaa atctccccct gctcgtggcg acagagaatg ttgcggatgc tgctggaacg
     9841 tgtaagagcc tggtgaatct ccatagacgc tccgccggga taagcgaaca ccgttctaat
     9901 cccttctcgc tcaagagcct ccaccaaaat gtcggctcct ttgcggggct cgtcatcctt
     9961 gtagcgagac tgaaagtcgg acggggttgg tgcaacgagt gacttcccgc tgctaagccg
    10021 tggtccactc acatcgactg cagactggat cttctcgcta acagcttggg ctttcacttc
    10081 cagtgaacgc tcagtcttcc gagaggtgtt gtatgcatgt cccctcagag cggctcccga
    10141 gaagaaacca ctcctcacct ttagctcttt agctcccttg caacaagacc ttgccgatgg
    10201 ctgcaccttc tccaggctcg ctatgctcaa aggcacagct gcgcatccac taattgacgc
    10261 catatctcat tgccccccgg atctgcgaaa gctcgagaga gatagatttg tagagagaga
    10321 ctggtgattt cagcgtgtcc tctccaaatg aaatgaactt ccttatatag aggaaggtct
    10381 tgcgaaggat agtgggattg tgcgtcatcc cttacgtcag tggagatatc acatcaatcc
    10441 acttgctttg aagacgtggt tggaacgtct tctttttcca cgatgctcct cgtgggtggg
    10501 ggtccatctt tgggaccact gtcggcagag gcatcttgaa cgatagcctt tcctttatcg
    10561 caatgatggc atttgtaggt gccaccttcc ttttctactg tccttttgat gaagtgacag
    10621 atagctgggc aatggaatcc gaggaggttt cccgatatta ccctttgttg aaaagtctca
    10681 atagcccttt ggtcttctga gactgtatct ttgatattct tggagtagac gagagtgtcg
    10741 tgctccacca tgttcacatc aatccacttg ctttgaagac gtggttggaa cgtcttcttt
    10801 ttccacgatg ctcctcgtgg gtgggggtcc atctttggga ccactgtcgg cagaggcatc
    10861 ttgaacgata gcctttcctt tatcgcaatg atggcatttg taggtgccac cttccttttc
    10921 tactgtcctt ttgatgaagt gacagatagc tgggcaatgg aatccgagga ggtttcccga
    10981 tattaccctt tgttgaaaag tctcaatagc cctttggtct tctgagactg tatctttgat
    11041 attcttggag tagacgagag tgtcgtgctc caccatgttg gcaagctgct ctagccaata
    11101 cgcaaaccga attcagaaat aaattcagcc taattcggcg ttaattcagt acattaaaaa
    11161 cgtccgcaat gtgttattaa gttgtctaag cgtcaatttg tttacaccac aatatatcct
    11221 gccaccagcc agccaacagc tccccgaccg gcagctcggc acaaaatcac cactcgatac
    11281 aggcagccca tcagtccggg acggcgtcag cgggagagcc gttgtaaggc ggcagacttt
    11341 gctcatgtta ccgatgctat tcggaagaac ggcaactaag ctgccgggtt tgaaacacgg
    11401 atgatctcgc ggagggtagc atgttgattg taacgatgac agagcgttgc tgcctgtgat
    11461 caattcgggc acgaacccag tggacataag cctgttcggt tcgtaagctg taatgcaagt
    11521 agcgtatgcg ctcacgcaac tggtccagaa ccttgaccga acgcagcggt ggtaacggcg
    11581 cagtggcggt tttcatggct tgttatgact gtttttttgg ggtacagtct atgcctcggg
    11641 catccaagca gcaagcgcgt tacgccgtgg gtcgatgttt gatgttatgg agcagcaacg
    11701 atgttacgca gcagggcagt cgccctaaaa caaagttaaa catcatgggg gaagcggtga
    11761 tcgccgaagt atcgactcaa ctatcagagg tagttggcgt catcgagcgc catctcgaac
    11821 cgacgttgct ggccgtacat ttgtacggct ccgcagtgga tggcggcctg aagccacaca
    11881 gtgatattga tttgctggtt acggtgaccg taaggcttga tgaaacaacg cggcgagctt
    11941 tgatcaacga ccttttggaa acttcggctt cccctggaga gagcgagatt ctccgcgctg
    12001 tagaagtcac cattgttgtg cacgacgaca tcattccgtg gcgttatcca gctaagcgcg
    12061 aactgcaatt tggagaatgg cagcgcaatg acattcttgc aggtatcttc gagccagcca
    12121 cgatcgacat tgatctggct atcttgctga caaaagcaag agaacatagc gttgccttgg
    12181 taggtccagc ggcggaggaa ctctttgatc cggttcctga acaggatcta tttgaggcgc
    12241 taaatgaaac cttaacgcta tggaactcgc cgcccgactg ggctggcgat gagcgaaatg
    12301 tagtgcttac gttgtcccgc atttggtaca gcgcagtaac cggcaaaatc gcgccgaagg
    12361 atgtcgctgc cgactgggca atggagcgcc tgccggccca gtatcagccc gtcatacttg
    12421 aagctagaca ggcttatctt ggacaagaag aagatcgctt ggcctcgcgc gcagatcagt
    12481 tggaagaatt tgtccactac gtgaaaggcg agatcaccaa ggtagtcggc aaataatgtc
    12541 tagctagaaa ttcgttcaag ccgacgccgc ttcgcggcgc ggcttaactc aagcgttaga
    12601 tgcactaagc acataattgc tcacagccaa actatcaggt caagtctgct tttattattt
    12661 ttaagcgtgc ataataagcc ctacacaaat tgggagatat atcatgcatg accaaaatcc
    12721 cttaacgtga gttttcgttc cactgagcgt cagaccccgt agaaaagatc aaaggatctt
    12781 cttgagatcc tttttttctg cgcgtaatct gctgcttgca aacaaaaaaa ccaccgctac
    12841 cagcggtggt ttgtttgccg gatcaagagc taccaactct ttttccgaag gtaactggct
    12901 tcagcagagc gcagatacca aatactgtcc ttctagtgta gccgtagtta ggccaccact
    12961 tcaagaactc tgtagcaccg cctacatacc tcgctctgct aatcctgtta ccagtggctg
    13021 ctgccagtgg cgataagtcg tgtcttaccg ggttggactc aagacgatag ttaccggata
    13081 aggcgcagcg gtcgggctga acggggggtt cgtgcacaca gcccagcttg gagcgaacga
    13141 cctacaccga actgagatac ctacagcgtg agctatgaga aagcgccacg cttcccgaag
    13201 ggagaaaggc ggacaggtat ccggtaagcg gcagggtcgg aacaggagag cgcacgaggg
    13261 agcttccagg gggaaacgcc tggtatcttt atagtcctgt cgggtttcgc cacctctgac
    13321 ttgagcgtcg atttttgtga tgctcgtcag gggggcggag cctatggaaa aacgccagca
    13381 acgcggcctt tttacggttc ctggcctttt gctggccttt tgctcacatg ttctttcctg
    13441 cgttatcccc tgattctgtg gataaccgta ttaccgcctt tgagtgagct gataccgctc
    13501 gccgcagccg aacgaccgag cgcagcgagt cagtgagcga ggaagcggaa gagcgcctga
    13561 tgcggtattt tctccttacg catctgtgcg gtatttcaca ccgcatatgg tgcactctca
    13621 gtacaatctg ctctgatgcc gcatagttaa gccagtatac actccgctat cgctacgtga
    13681 ctgggtcatg gctgcgcccc gacacccgcc aacacccgct gacgcgccct gacgggcttg
    13741 tctgctcccg gcatccgctt acagacaagc tgtgaccgtc tccgggagct gcatgtgtca
    13801 gaggttttca ccgtcatcac cgaaacgcgc gaggcagggt gccttgatgt gggcgccggc
    13861 ggtcgagtgg cgacggcgcg gcttgtccgc gccctggtag attgcctggc cgtaggccag
    13921 ccatttttga gcggccagcg gccgcgatag gccgacgcga agcggcgggg cgtagggagc
    13981 gcagcgaccg aagggtaggc gctttttgca gctcttcggc tgtgcgctgg ccagacagtt
    14041 atgcacaggc caggcgggtt ttaagagttt taataagttt taaagagttt taggcggaaa
    14101 aatcgccttt tttctctttt atatcagtca cttacatgtg tgaccggttc ccaatgtacg
    14161 gctttgggtt cccaatgtac gggttccggt tcccaatgta cggctttggg ttcccaatgt
    14221 acgtgctatc cacaggaaag agaccttttc gacctttttc ccctgctagg gcaatttgcc
    14281 ctagcatctg ctccgtacat taggaaccgg cggatgcttc gccctcgatc aggttgcggt
    14341 agcgcatgac taggatcggg ccagcctgcc ccgcctcctc cttcaaatcg tactccggca
    14401 ggtcatttga cccgatcagc ttgcgcacgg tgaaacagaa cttcttgaac tctccggcgc
    14461 tgccactgcg ttcgtagatc gtcttgaaca accatctggc ttctgccttg cctgcggcgc
    14521 ggcgtgccag gcggtagaga aaacggccga tgccgggatc gatcaaaaag taatcggggt
    14581 gaaccgtcag cacgtccggg ttcttgcctt ctgtgatctc gcggtacatc caatcagcta
    14641 gctcgatctc gatgtactcc ggccgcccgg tttcgctctt tacgatcttg tagcggctaa
    14701 tcaaggcttc accctcggat accgtcacca ggcggccgtt cttggccttc ttcgtacgct
    14761 gcatggcaac gtgcgtggtg tttaaccgaa tgcaggtttc taccaggtcg tctttctgct
    14821 ttccgccatc ggctcgccgg cagaacttga gtacgtccgc aacgtgtgga cggaacacgc
    14881 ggccgggctt gtctcccttc ccttcccggt atcggttcat ggattcggtt agatgggaaa
    14941 ccgccatcag taccaggtcg taatcccaca cactggccat gccggccggc cctgcggaaa
    15001 cctctacgtg cccgtctgga agctcgtagc ggatcacctc gccagctcgt cggtcacgct
    15061 tcgacagacg gaaaacggcc acgtccatga tgctgcgact atcgcgggtg cccacgtcat
    15121 agagcatcgg aacgaaaaaa tctggttgct cgtcgccctt gggcggcttc ctaatcgacg
    15181 gcgcaccggc tgccggcggt tgccgggatt ctttgcggat tcgatcagcg gccgcttgcc
    15241 acgattcacc ggggcgtgct tctgcctcga tgcgttgccg ctgggcggcc tgcgcggcct
    15301 tcaacttctc caccaggtca tcacccagcg ccgcgccgat ttgtaccggg ccggatggtt
    15361 tgcgaccgct cacgccgatt cctcgggctt gggggttcca gtgccattgc agggccggca
    15421 gacaacccag ccgcttacgc ctggccaacc gcccgttcct ccacacatgg ggcattccac
    15481 ggcgtcggtg cctggttgtt cttgattttc catgccgcct cctttagccg ctaaaattca
    15541 tctactcatt tattcatttg ctcatttact ctggtagctg cgcgatgtat tcagatagca
    15601 gctcggtaat ggtcttgcct tggcgtaccg cgtacatctt cagcttggtg tgatcctccg
    15661 ccggcaactg aaagttgacc cgcttcatgg ctggcgtgtc tgccaggctg gccaacgttg
    15721 cagccttgct gctgcgtgcg ctcggacggc cggcacttag cgtgtttgtg cttttgctca
    15781 ttttctcttt acctcattaa ctcaaatgag ttttgattta atttcagcgg ccagcgcctg
    15841 gacctcgcgg gcagcgtcgc cctcgggttc tgattcaaga acggttgtgc cggcggcggc
    15901 agtgcctggg tagctcacgc gctgcgtgat acgggactca agaatgggca gctcgtaccc
    15961 ggccagcgcc tcggcaacct caccgccgat gcgcgtgcct ttgatcgccc gcgacacgac
    16021 aaaggccgct tgtagccttc catccgtgac ctcaatgcgc tgcttaacca gctccaccag
    16081 gtcggcggtg gcccatatgt cgtaagggct tggctgcacc ggaatcagca cgaagtcggc
    16141 tgccttgatc gcggacacag ccaagtccgc cgcctggggc gctccgtcga tcactacgaa
    16201 gtcgcgccgg ccgatggcct tcacgtcgcg gtcaatcgtc gggcggtcga tgccgacaac
    16261 ggttagcggt tgatcttccc gcacggccgc ccaatcgcgg gcactgccct ggggatcgga
    16321 atcgactaac agaacatcgg ccccggcgag ttgcagggcg cgggctagat gggttgcgat
    16381 ggtcgtcttg cctgacccgc ctttctggtt aagtacagcg ataaccttca tgcgttcccc
    16441 ttgcgtattt gtttatttac tcatcgcatc atatacgcag cgaccgcatg acgcaagctg
    16501 ttttactcaa atacacatca cctttttaga cggcggcgct cggtttcttc agcggccaag
    16561 ctggccggcc aggccgccag cttggcatca gacaaaccgg ccaggatttc atgcagccgc
    16621 acggttgaga cgtgcgcggg cggctcgaac acgtacccgg ccgcgatcat ctccgcctcg
    16681 atctcttcgg taatgaaaaa cggttcgtcc tggccgtcct ggtgcggttt catgcttgtt
    16741 cctcttggcg ttcattctcg gcggccgcca gggcgtcggc ctcggtcaat gcgtcctcac
    16801 ggaaggcacc gcgccgcctg gcctcggtgg gcgtcacttc ctcgctgcgc tcaagtgcgc
    16861 ggtacagggt cgagcgatgc acgccaagca gtgcagccgc ctctttcacg gtgcggcctt
    16921 cctggtcgat cagctcgcgg gcgtgcgcga tctgtgccgg ggtgagggta gggcgggggc
    16981 caaacttcac gcctcgggcc ttggcggcct cgcgcccgct ccgggtgcgg tcgatgatta
    17041 gggaacgctc gaactcggca atgccggcga acacggtcaa caccatgcgg ccggccggcg
    17101 tggtggtgtc ggcccacggc tctgccaggc tacgcaggcc cgcgccggcc tcctggatgc
    17161 gctcggcaat gtccagtagg tcgcgggtgc tgcgggccag gcggtctagc ctggtcactg
    17221 tcacaacgtc gccagggcgt aggtggtcaa gcatcctggc cagctccggg cggtcgcgcc
    17281 tggtgccggt gatcttctcg gaaaacagct tggtgcagcc ggccgcgtgc agttcggccc
    17341 gttggttggt caagtcctgg tcgtcggtgc tgacgcgggc atagcccagc aggccagcgg
    17401 cggcgctctt gttcatggcg taatgtctcc ggttctagtc gcaagtattc tactttatgc
    17461 gactaaaaca cgcgacaaga aaacgccagg aaaagggcag ggcggcagcc tgtcgcgtaa
    17521 cttaggactt gtgcgacatg tcgttttcag aagacggctg cactgaacgt cagaagccga
    17581 ctgcactata gcagcggagg ggttggatca aagtactttg atcccgaggg gaaccctgtg
    17641 gttggcatgc acatacaaat ggacgaacgg ataaacct
//
