>Addgene plasmid #108682 | pMpGE014 | addgene full sequence | sequence record 211943 | Addgene NGS Result
CAAATGAGTCACACACATTGTTGAGAGACATATCAAAATAACTCAATTGTAAGGTAAGTTGATAGATTTC
CCAGTTAAATGCATTATTTTAACAATATTTGTATCTCAAATTTTCAAAATCATATCAAATTTGCAGATCT
TGATGATGATTCACAACTCTGTCTTCGATTTTTGATTGTTAACGGGTATCGATATTTGGGTAACTTAAAA
AGAATTTGCTAAAGATCTTAAAAAACAGATTAAAAAAACCTTTCAAAATAGCTAATCCTTTAAATCCGTT
TCACAATATAATGCTCATTGATGATAATCGAAAAGATTCCATTTTAAAGTGCATATAAATTGCTTAATTA
TCTCTTTCTGTCTCGTAATATTTTGTTCTCTCCTATTGGATCGGACCCGCATCTTCTCGATCAGTTCACT
ATACTAATATTTGGTCAACTTCAAGAGAGATTAGAACTTCGTTCTCCAAAGTGTAAAGGCCGACAAGCAG
AAAAGGAAACTTCAATCAGAAGCCTTCTAGGTTTTCCCGCGTCCCAAAAAGCGAAGGGAGGACGGGGAGG
ACGGTGAGGCCAGAAGAAGAAAGCAACAGTAAAATCTCATGTGATTGCGTGCATGTCATGGATCTATGGG
ATGCTAGTCCACCGTTTGGAAGTATGTGCAGAAGGAGAAAGGCGCGGGAGGCCAAAAGCGACTTCGGCCA
CCTCTCTACTTTCTAGAAAGTTTGCTCGCAGCTTGTAATAAGCGCGGAAAAGGTACTCGAAAAACCGGAG
CAATCGGTGTGGTATCAGCAGTCGGGTTCGCTAAACCTACGTCTTCTTATTTTGGAATGTTAAATTGAAA
GGGCGTGCCGGCCCTAAGCACGGACGATGTGACAGACGGAGGAGTGTGAGCAATTCGGATGACGATGCTG
GCCGGCAGTCACGACAAAGAGTCCGAAGGGGCATGGACAGGGCAATATATAAATGGAAAAGAGGCTTTGA
ATATTCCTAACCCTTCGTCGTCGGCCTCCCAACTTGCCCTCGCATGCTGAATTGGCCGCCTATCTGCGAA
TGGCCGGCCGCCGACCCTAAGTCGCAATAACTTGAACGGAGCCGATGCAAAGTCCTTATCGAACGCTCGT
TATTATAAACGGGGCAGACCTAGGTATTTAATTATATCAAAACCCTCCGCAATTTCGCTAATCATTCCCT
AATTTCTTCTACTTTGGCGTCTAGTGCTGTGGTCGCGCTTGCTCTCAAAGCTCGCTGGGAGGCAGTGGAG
CGTCTGGCTTAAAATCGATCGCCGCAACCCTAGAGTTCCTTTCACTTCTTTCTCTCTTGCGTGGAGAGCA
TCGACATCGAAGAGCTGCATCTTGTCTTCTGGTATGCGCCTTGTGCCCTCGTCTCTGTACGTCGTTACGA
TTGCTCGATATTGTGATTGTCTAGACCTGAAACCCGACTGGAGCTTTTACGTGGTGTCGATTGGGGCCTC
GAGCGAGTGATTTTTTAGGTTCGTTTTAGCCAAGTACATCCCACTTTGGTCAGTCCTGTTATCTCGGTAA
GGTGTTCAGTTCGGTCTCTGGTGCGGAGGTGCCTCGTAAGTTTCCTGCATGATAGATTTGTCTATCCTTG
ACTTGAAGAGGAGTCGAAGGTCAGCGAGGTTGGCTGTGTGCTATGGACGTCGGTGCTCCTTGGTTCCGTG
CTTCTATGGGTGTTGCCTCAACAGTATTGATGTGCCTGCAGAAAGGTTGACTAGAGTTATCAACAAGTTT
GTACAAAAAAGCAGGCTCCGCGGCCGCCCCCTTCACCATGGATAAGAAGTACTCTATCGGACTCGATATC
GGAACTAACTCTGTGGGATGGGCTGTGATCACCGATGAGTACAAGGTGCCATCTAAGAAGTTCAAGGTTC
TCGGAAACACCGATAGGCACTCTATCAAGAAAAACCTTATCGGTGCTCTCCTCTTCGATTCTGGTGAAAC
TGCTGAGGCTACCAGACTCAAGAGAACCGCTAGAAGAAGGTACACCAGAAGAAAGAACAGGATCTGCTAC
CTCCAAGAGATCTTCTCTAACGAGATGGCTAAAGTGGATGATTCATTCTTCCACAGGCTCGAAGAGTCAT
TCCTCGTGGAAGAAGATAAGAAGCACGAGAGGCACCCTATCTTCGGAAACATCGTTGATGAGGTGGCATA
CCACGAGAAGTACCCTACTATCTACCACCTCAGAAAGAAGCTCGTTGATTCTACTGATAAGGCTGATCTC
AGGCTCATCTACCTCGCTCTCGCTCACATGATCAAGTTCAGAGGACACTTCCTCATCGAGGGTGATCTCA
ACCCTGATAACTCTGATGTGGATAAGTTGTTCATCCAGCTCGTGCAGACCTACAACCAGCTTTTCGAAGA
GAACCCTATCAACGCTTCAGGTGTGGATGCTAAGGCTATCCTCTCTGCTAGGCTCTCTAAGTCAAGAAGG
CTTGAGAACCTCATTGCTCAGCTCCCTGGTGAGAAGAAGAACGGACTTTTCGGAAACTTGATCGCTCTCT
CTCTCGGACTCACCCCTAACTTCAAGTCTAACTTCGATCTCGCTGAGGATGCAAAGCTCCAGCTCTCAAA
GGATACCTACGATGATGATCTCGATAACCTCCTCGCTCAGATCGGAGATCAGTACGCTGATTTGTTCCTC
GCTGCTAAGAACCTCTCTGATGCTATCCTCCTCAGTGATATCCTCAGAGTGAACACCGAGATCACCAAGG
CTCCACTCTCAGCTTCTATGATCAAGAGATACGATGAGCACCACCAGGATCTCACACTTCTCAAGGCTCT
TGTTAGACAGCAGCTCCCAGAGAAGTACAAAGAGATTTTCTTCGATCAGTCTAAGAACGGATACGCTGGT
TACATCGATGGTGGTGCATCTCAAGAAGAGTTCTACAAGTTCATCAAGCCTATCCTCGAGAAGATGGATG
GAACCGAGGAACTCCTCGTGAAGCTCAATAGAGAGGATCTTCTCAGAAAGCAGAGGACCTTCGATAACGG
ATCTATCCCTCATCAGATCCACCTCGGAGAGTTGCACGCTATCCTTAGAAGGCAAGAGGATTTCTACCCA
TTCCTCAAGGATAACAGGGAAAAGATTGAGAAGATTCTCACCTTCAGAATCCCTTACTACGTGGGACCTC
TCGCTAGAGGAAACTCAAGATTCGCTTGGATGACCAGAAAGTCTGAGGAAACCATCACCCCTTGGAACTT
CGAAGAGGTGGTGGATAAGGGTGCTAGTGCTCAGTCTTTCATCGAGAGGATGACCAACTTCGATAAGAAC
CTTCCAAACGAGAAGGTGCTCCCTAAGCACTCTTTGCTCTACGAGTACTTCACCGTGTACAACGAGTTGA
CCAAGGTTAAGTACGTGACCGAGGGAATGAGGAAGCCTGCTTTTTTGTCAGGTGAGCAAAAGAAGGCTAT
CGTTGATCTCTTGTTCAAGACCAACAGAAAGGTGACCGTGAAGCAGCTCAAAGAGGATTACTTCAAGAAA
ATCGAGTGCTTCGATTCAGTTGAGATTTCTGGTGTTGAGGATAGGTTCAACGCATCTCTCGGAACCTACC
ACGATCTCCTCAAGATCATTAAGGATAAGGATTTCTTGGATAACGAGGAAAACGAGGATATCTTGGAGGA
TATCGTTCTTACCCTCACCCTCTTTGAAGATAGAGAGATGATTGAAGAAAGGCTCAAGACCTACGCTCAT
CTCTTCGATGATAAGGTGATGAAGCAGTTGAAGAGAAGAAGATACACTGGTTGGGGAAGGCTCTCAAGAA
AGCTCATTAACGGAATCAGGGATAAGCAGTCTGGAAAGACAATCCTTGATTTCCTCAAGTCTGATGGATT
CGCTAACAGAAACTTCATGCAGCTCATCCACGATGATTCTCTCACCTTTAAAGAGGATATCCAGAAGGCT
CAGGTTTCAGGACAGGGTGATAGTCTCCATGAGCATATCGCTAACCTCGCTGGATCTCCTGCAATCAAGA
AGGGAATCCTCCAGACTGTGAAGGTTGTGGATGAGTTGGTGAAGGTGATGGGAAGGCATAAGCCTGAGAA
CATCGTGATCGAAATGGCTAGAGAGAACCAGACCACTCAGAAGGGACAGAAGAACTCTAGGGAAAGGATG
AAGAGGATCGAGGAAGGTATCAAAGAGCTTGGATCTCAGATCCTCAAAGAGCACCCTGTTGAGAACACTC
AGCTCCAGAATGAGAAGCTCTACCTCTACTACCTCCAGAACGGAAGGGATATGTATGTGGATCAAGAGTT
GGATATCAACAGGCTCTCTGATTACGATGTTGATCATATCGTGCCACAGTCATTCTTGAAGGATGATTCT
ATCGATAACAAGGTGCTCACCAGGTCTGATAAGAACAGGGGTAAGAGTGATAACGTGCCAAGTGAAGAGG
TTGTGAAGAAAATGAAGAACTATTGGAGGCAGCTCCTCAACGCTAAGCTCATCACTCAGAGAAAGTTCGA
TAACTTGACTAAGGCTGAGAGGGGAGGACTCTCTGAATTGGATAAGGCAGGATTCATCAAGAGGCAGCTT
GTGGAAACCAGGCAGATCACTAAGCACGTTGCACAGATCCTCGATTCTAGGATGAACACCAAGTACGATG
AGAACGATAAGTTGATCAGGGAAGTGAAGGTTATCACCCTCAAGTCAAAGCTCGTGTCTGATTTCAGAAA
GGATTTCCAATTCTACAAGGTGAGGGAAATCAACAACTACCACCACGCTCACGATGCTTACCTTAACGCT
GTTGTTGGAACCGCTCTCATCAAGAAGTATCCTAAGCTCGAGTCAGAGTTCGTGTACGGTGATTACAAGG
TGTACGATGTGAGGAAGATGATCGCTAAGTCTGAGCAAGAGATCGGAAAGGCTACCGCTAAGTATTTCTT
CTACTCTAACATCATGAATTTCTTCAAGACCGAGATTACCCTCGCTAACGGTGAGATCAGAAAGAGGCCA
CTCATCGAGACAAACGGTGAAACAGGTGAGATCGTGTGGGATAAGGGAAGGGATTTCGCTACCGTTAGAA
AGGTGCTCTCTATGCCACAGGTGAACATCGTTAAGAAAACCGAGGTGCAGACCGGTGGATTCTCTAAAGA
GTCTATCCTCCCTAAGAGGAACTCTGATAAGCTCATTGCTAGGAAGAAGGATTGGGACCCTAAGAAATAC
GGTGGTTTCGATTCTCCTACCGTGGCTTACTCTGTTCTCGTTGTGGCTAAGGTTGAGAAGGGAAAGAGTA
AGAAGCTCAAGTCTGTTAAGGAACTTCTCGGAATCACTATCATGGAAAGGTCATCTTTCGAGAAGAACCC
AATCGATTTCCTCGAGGCTAAGGGATACAAAGAGGTTAAGAAGGATCTCATCATCAAGCTCCCAAAGTAC
TCACTCTTCGAACTCGAGAACGGTAGAAAGAGGATGCTCGCTTCTGCTGGTGAGCTTCAAAAGGGAAACG
AGCTTGCTCTCCCATCTAAGTACGTTAACTTTCTTTACCTCGCTTCTCACTACGAGAAGTTGAAGGGATC
TCCAGAAGATAACGAGCAGAAGCAACTTTTCGTTGAGCAGCACAAGCACTACTTGGATGAGATCATCGAG
CAGATCTCTGAGTTCTCTAAAAGGGTGATCCTCGCTGATGCAAACCTCGATAAGGTGTTGTCTGCTTACA
ACAAGCACAGAGATAAGCCTATCAGGGAACAGGCAGAGAACATCATCCATCTCTTCACCCTTACCAACCT
CGGTGCTCCTGCTGCTTTCAAGTACTTCGATACAACCATCGATAGGAAGAGATACACCTCTACCAAAGAA
GTGCTCGATGCTACCCTCATCCATCAGTCTATCACTGGACTCTACGAGACTAGGATCGATCTCTCACAGC
TCGGTGGTGATTCAAGGGCTGATCCTAAGAAGAAGAGGAAGGTTTGAGGCGCGCCGAGCTCCAGGCCTCC
CAGCTTTCGTCCGTATCATCGGTTTCGACAACGTTCGTCAAGTTCAATGCATCAGTTTCATTGCCCACAC
ACCAGAATCCTACTAAGTTTGAGTATTATGGCATTGGAAAAGCTGTTTTCTTCTATCATTTGTTCTGCTT
GTAATTTACTGTGTTCTTTCAGTTTTTGTTTTCGGACATCAAAATGCAAATGGATGGATAAGAGTTAATA
AATGATATGGTCCTTTTGTTCATTCTCAAATTATTATTATCTGTTGTTTTTACTTTAATGGGTTGAATTT
AAGTAAGAAAGGAACTAACAGTGTGATATTAAGGTGCAATGTTAGACATATAAAACAGTCTTTCACCTCT
CTTTGGTTATGTCTTGAATTGGTTTGTTTCTTCACTTATCTGTGTAATCAAGTTTACTATGAGTCTATGA
TCAAGTAATTATGCAATCAAGTTAAGTACAGTATAGGCTTAAGGGTGGGCGCGCCGACCCAGCTTTCTTG
TACAAAGTGGTTGATAACAGCGGTTGACTAGAGTTATCAACAAGTTTGTACAAAAAAGCAGGCTCCGCGG
CCGCCCCCTTGTAACGTGAGACTACTACACTCCTCAACGCAAGTTCTATCTCATATCTCTGCAAGAGCTT
ATTCCAAGAAACTTTCTTGTGCTTCTATGCATGCCCAGGTACCTTAAGTCGCGCGCATAGTCACTTCACA
GCCTTTTCAGTTCTCCCTTTGATGGCTCAGAGTGACGCAACTGCACAAAAATAAGAAAAAAGTCGAAGCG
TCACGAGAGATGTATCCGGCTAGTTTCCTTGGAGTTCGGATTGCTCTCTTTCTCTGTCTCCCCGAACCAT
ATGGAATTTATGAACTGCTGTTCACTAGTCAGTCACTTGTTTCAGAACTTTTGAGTGGTCGATTTATCCA
CCTTCTTGTTTCTTCCTGGGTCCAGAATCTGACTTCTTGAGACAACAAACAGTGCACAGTGGATCGAAGA
ATGACCACAGTTGAGACACGTGGCGCTGGCCTCATTTATTGCACCATACGTTTAGTGAAGAACTGAATAA
TGGTGGATATAAAGCAGAGTTGCACCCAGCCTCTCGAAATGCAGGTGATGACTCACCTGCATAAGTTTTA
GAGCTAGAAATAGCAAGTTAAAATAAGGCTAGTCCGTTATCAACTTGAAAAAGTGGCACCGAGTCGGTGC
TTTTTTTCTAGTATCGGGAATTCTAAAGGGTGGGCGCGCCGACCCAGCTTTCTTGTACAAAGTGGTTGAT
AACAGCGCTTAGAGGCTTAGAGCTCGAATTTCCCCGATCGTTCAAACATTTGGCAATAAAGTTTCTTAAG
ATTGAATCCTGTTGCCGGTCTTGCGATGATTATCATATAATTTCTGTTGAATTACGTTAAGCATGTAATA
ATTAACATGTAATGCATGACGTTATTTATGAGATGGGTTTTTATGATTAGAGTCCCGCAATTATACATTT
AATACGCGATAGAAAACAAAATATAGCGCGCAAACTAGGATAAATTATCGCGCGCGGTGTCATCTATGTT
ACTAGATCGGGAATTGGTTCCGGAACCAATTCGTAATCATGTCATAGCTGTTTCCTGTGTGAAATTGTTA
TCCGCTCACAATTCCACACAACATACGAGCCGGAAGCATAAAGTGTAAAGCCTGGGGTGCCTAATGAGTG
AGCTAACTCACATTAGGCTGAATTAGGCGCGCCTATTTCTGAATTCAACACATTGCGGACGTTTTTAATG
TACTGAATTAACGCCGAATTAATTCGGGGGATCTGGATTTTAGTACTGGATTTTGGTTTTAGGAATTAGA
AATTTTATTGATAGAAGTATTTTACAAATACAAATACATACTAAGGGTTTCTTATATGCTCAACACATGA
GCGAAACCCTATAGGAACCCTAATTCCCTTATCTGGGAACTACTCACACATTATTATGGAGAAACTCGAG
TTAGTATATAGTCCTTCCATCACCCTCTGTGATAATCTCCTTAAAACTTGCTCCCCCAGGAATCATAGGC
AGAACGTGCTCCTGGTGGGGAACTATCACATCCAGTAAATAAGGACCGGGAGAATCTAGCATAGTTTGAA
TTGCTGCTCTTAGTTCATCCTTCTTCACCACACGCGCATTTGGCACCTTGAAACCGTCTGCAACTGTACA
GAAGTCGGGGTAGATCTGCTCCTCGTGATCTGGATCACCTAAGTAAGTATGTGCTCTGTTGGCCTTGTAG
AATCTATCCTCCAATTGTACGACCATTCCTAGATGTTGGTTGTTTAAGATCATGATCTTCACGGGTAACT
TCTCCACAAAAATTGTAGCCAACTCCTGTACGTTCATCACAAAGCTACCATCGCCATCGATGTCGATCAC
AGGAATATCTGGTTGAGTTGCGGCAGCCCCCAAAGCAGAAGGAAGTCCGAATCCCATGGCTCCAAGACCT
CCAGATGTCAACCAACGCCGCGGTTCGTTGTACTTGAACCACTGGGCTGCCCACATTTGATGTTGGCCAA
CACCAGTAGATATGATGGCATTTCCACCAGTGAGTTCGTACAGCGTCTGTATGGCAGATTGAGGAGCAAT
GGCATCCTCGAATACGGGAAACTTCATTGGCCATTTCTGCTTTTGTTCTTCTAGTTCTGCCACCCAGTTG
GAGAAGTCGAAAGTCCTCTTTTGACTCTTCAAGAGGGCATTGATTTCACTTAGCGCAGGTTTCACATCAG
CACACATGGACACATGGGGCTGTTTGTTCTTTCCAATTTCAGCAGGGTCAATATCGATATGAACGATGCT
GGACCTGCTAGCAAAAGTCTCCAGTTTACCAGTCACTCGATCGTCGAAACGCACTCCAAATGCCAACAAC
AGATCTGCTTGGTCCACGGCGTAGTTGGCGTAAACAGTTCCATGCATTCCAAGCATTTTCAAACTTAATG
GATCAGACTCGGGATACGCTCCCAAACCCATTAAAGTCGATGTGATAGGAATTCCGGTAAGCTCGACAAA
TTCCCTCAACTCTTCGCTGGCGTGATTGCAACCTCCTCCAGAATACACTACAGGCTTCTTAGAACTAGAA
ATGAGTCTTATAATCTGCTCGATTAACGTTGGTTCCGGTGGCCGAGGCAGTCGTTGTAAGTAGCCCTTCA
GTTGCATTGGCTGAGACCAATCTGGAATAGCCATTTGCTGTTGCACGTCCTTGGGAATATCTACCAAGAC
TGGGCCCGGCCTACCTGAAGCTGCCAAAAAGAAAGCCTCCCTGATTACGCGAGGGATGTCATCAATGTTC
ATAACAAGGTAATTGTGCTTGGTGATCGATCTCGTAACCTCCACAATTGGAGTTTCTTGAAAAGCATCGG
TACCAATCATCCTACTGGATACTTGACCTGTAATGGCCACTAGTGGCACACTGTCCAAGAGGGCATCAGC
GAGCCCGGTAACAAGATTGGTCGCTCCAGGACCGGATGTGGCTATACAAACCCCTACTCGTCCAGACGAT
TTAGCATAACCTTCAGCAGCGAAAATCTCCCCCTGCTCGTGGCGACAGAGAATGTTGCGGATGCTGCTGG
AACGTGTAAGAGCCTGGTGAATCTCCATAGACGCTCCGCCGGGATAAGCGAACACCGTTCTAATCCCTTC
TCGCTCAAGAGCCTCCACCAAAATGTCGGCTCCTTTGCGGGGCTCGTCATCCTTGTAGCGAGACTGAAAG
TCGGACGGGGTTGGTGCAACGAGTGACTTCCCGCTGCTAAGCCGTGGTCCACTCACATCGACTGCAGACT
GGATCTTCTCGCTAACAGCTTGGGCTTTCACTTCCAGTGAACGCTCAGTCTTCCGAGAGGTGTTGTATGC
ATGTCCCCTCAGAGCGGCTCCCGAGAAGAAACCACTCCTCACCTTTAGCTCTTTAGCTCCCTTGCAACAA
GACCTTGCCGATGGCTGCACCTTCTCCAGGCTCGCTATGCTCAAAGGCACAGCTGCGCATCCACTAATTG
ACGCCATGCTCGAGAGAGATAGATTTGTAGAGAGAGACTGGTGATTTCAGCGTGTCCTCTCCAAATGAAA
TGAACTTCCTTATATAGAGGAAGGGTCTTGCGAAGGATAGTGGGATTGTGCGTCATCCCTTACGTCAGTG
GAGATATCACATCAATCCACTTGCTTTGAAGACGTGGTTGGAACGTCTTCTTTTTCCACGATGCTCCTCG
TGGGTGGGGGTCCATCTTTGGGACCACTGTCGGCAGAGGCATCTTGAACGATAGCCTTTCCTTTATCGCA
ATTATGGCATTTGTAGGTGCCACCTTCCTTTTCTACTGTCCTTTTGATGAAGTGACAGATAGCTGGGCAA
TGGAATCCGAGGAGGTTTCCCGATATTACCCTTTGTTGAAAAGTCTCAATAGCCCTTTGGTCTTCTGAGA
CTGTATCTTTGATATTCTTGGAGTAGACGAGAGTGTCGTGCTCCACCATGTTCACATCAATCCACTTGCT
TTGAAGACGTGGTTGGAACGTCTTCTTTTTCCACGATGCTCCTCGTGGGTGGGGGTCCATCTTTGGGACC
ACTGTCGGCAGAGGCATCTTGAACGATAGCCTTTCCTTTATCGCAATGATGGCATTTGTAGGTGCCACCT
TCCTTTTCTACTGTCCTTTTGATGAAGTGACAGATAGCTGGGCAATGGAATCCGAGGAGGTTTCCCGATA
TTACCCTTTGTTGAAAAGTCTCAATAGCCCTTTGGTCTTCTGAGACTGTATCTTTGATATTCTTGGAGTA
GACGAGAGTGTCGTGCTCCACCATGTTGGCAAGCTGCTCTAGCCAATACGCAAACCGAATTCAGAAATAA
ATTCAGCCTAATTCGGCGTTAATTCAGTACATTAAAAACGTCCGCAATGTGTTATTAAGTTGTCTAAGCG
TCAATTTGTTTACACCACAATATATCCTGCCACCAGCCAGCCAACAGCTCCCCGACCGGCAGCTCGGCAC
AAAATCACCACTCGATACAGGCAGCCCATCAGTCCGGGACGGCGTCAGCGGGAGAGCCGTTGTAAGGCGG
CAGACTTTGCTCATGTTACCGATGCTATTCGGAAGAACGGCAACTAAGCTGCCGGGTTTGAAACACGGAT
GATCTCGCGGAGGGTAGCATGTTGATTGTAACGATGACAGAGCGTTGCTGCCTGTGATCAATTCGGGCAC
GAACCCAGTGGACATAAGCCTGTTCGGTTCGTAAGCTGTAATGCAAGTAGCGTATGCGCTCACGCAACTG
GTCCAGAACCTTGACCGAACGCAGCGGTGGTAACGGCGCAGTGGCGGTTTTCATGGCTTGTTATGACTGT
TTTTTTGGGGTACAGTCTATGCCTCGGGCATCCAAGCAGCAAGCGCGTTACGCCGTGGGTCGATGTTTGA
TGTTATGGAGCAGCAACGATGTTACGCAGCAGGGCAGTCGCCCTAAAACAAAGTTAAACATCATGGGGGA
AGCGGTGATCGCCGAAGTATCGACTCAACTATCAGAGGTAGTTGGCGTCATCGAGCGCCATCTCGAACCG
ACGTTGCTGGCCGTACATTTGTACGGCTCCGCAGTGGATGGCGGCCTGAAGCCACACAGTGATATTGATT
TGCTGGTTACGGTGACCGTAAGGCTTGATGAAACAACGCGGCGAGCTTTGATCAACGACCTTTTGGAAAC
TTCGGCTTCCCCTGGAGAGAGCGAGATTCTCCGCGCTGTAGAAGTCACCATTGTTGTGCACGACGACATC
ATTCCGTGGCGTTATCCAGCTAAGCGCGAACTGCAATTTGGAGAATGGCAGCGCAATGACATTCTTGCAG
GTATCTTCGAGCCAGCCACGATCGACATTGATCTGGCTATCTTGCTGACAAAAGCAAGAGAACATAGCGT
TGCCTTGGTAGGTCCAGCGGCGGAGGAACTCTTTGATCCGGTTCCTGAACAGGATCTATTTGAGGCGCTA
AATGAAACCTTAACGCTATGGAACTCGCCGCCCGACTGGGCTGGCGATGAGCGAAATGTAGTGCTTACGT
TGTCCCGCATTTGGTACAGCGCAGTAACCGGCAAAATCGCGCCGAAGGATGTCGCTGCCGACTGGGCAAT
GGAGCGCCTGCCGGCCCAGTATCAGCCCGTCATACTTGAAGCTAGACAGGCTTATCTTGGACAAGAAGAA
GATCGCTTGGCCTCGCGCGCAGATCAGTTGGAAGAATTTGTCCACTACGTGAAAGGCGAGATCACCAAGG
TAGTCGGCAAATAATGTCTAGCTAGAAATTCGTTCAAGCCGACGCCGCTTCGCGGCGCGGCTTAACTCAA
GCGTTAGATGCACTAAGCACATAATTGCTCACAGCCAAACTATCAGGTCAAGTCTGCTTTTATTATTTTT
AAGCGTGCATAATAAGCCCTACACAAATTGGGAGATATATCATGCATGACCAAAATCCCTTAACGTGAGT
TTTCGTTCCACTGAGCGTCAGACCCCGTAGAAAAGATCAAAGGATCTTCTTGAGATCCTTTTTTTCTGCG
CGTAATCTGCTGCTTGCAAACAAAAAAACCACCGCTACCAGCGGTGGTTTGTTTGCCGGATCAAGAGCTA
CCAACTCTTTTTCCGAAGGTAACTGGCTTCAGCAGAGCGCAGATACCAAATACTGTCCTTCTAGTGTAGC
CGTAGTTAGGCCACCACTTCAAGAACTCTGTAGCACCGCCTACATACCTCGCTCTGCTAATCCTGTTACC
AGTGGCTGCTGCCAGTGGCGATAAGTCGTGTCTTACCGGGTTGGACTCAAGACGATAGTTACCGGATAAG
GCGCAGCGGTCGGGCTGAACGGGGGGTTCGTGCACACAGCCCAGCTTGGAGCGAACGACCTACACCGAAC
TGAGATACCTACAGCGTGAGCTATGAGAAAGCGCCACGCTTCCCGAAGGGAGAAAGGCGGACAGGTATCC
GGTAAGCGGCAGGGTCGGAACAGGAGAGCGCACGAGGGAGCTTCCAGGGGGAAACGCCTGGTATCTTTAT
AGTCCTGTCGGGTTTCGCCACCTCTGACTTGAGCGTCGATTTTTGTGATGCTCGTCAGGGGGGCGGAGCC
TATGGAAAAACGCCAGCAACGCGGCCTTTTTACGGTTCCTGGCCTTTTGCTGGCCTTTTGCTCACATGTT
CTTTCCTGCGTTATCCCCTGATTCTGTGGATAACCGTATTACCGCCTTTGAGTGAGCTGATACCGCTCGC
CGCAGCCGAACGACCGAGCGCAGCGAGTCAGTGAGCGAGGAAGCGGAAGAGCGCCTGATGCGGTATTTTC
TCCTTACGCATCTGTGCGGTATTTCACACCGCATATGGTGCACTCTCAGTACAATCTGCTCTGATGCCGC
ATAGTTAAGCCAGTATACACTCCGCTATCGCTACGTGACTGGGTCATGGCTGCGCCCCGACACCCGCCAA
CACCCGCTGACGCGCCCTGACGGGCTTGTCTGCTCCCGGCATCCGCTTACAGACAAGCTGTGACCGTCTC
CGGGAGCTGCATGTGTCAGAGGTTTTCACCGTCATCACCGAAACGCGCGAGGCAGGGTGCCTTGATGTGG
GCGCCGGCGGTCGAGTGGCGACGGCGCGGCTTGTCCGCGCCCTGGTAGATTGCCTGGCCGTAGGCCAGCC
ATTTTTGAGCGGCCAGCGGCCGCGATAGGCCGACGCGAAGCGGCGGGGCGTAGGGAGCGCAGCGACCGAA
GGGTAGGCGCTTTTTGCAGCTCTTCGGCTGTGCGCTGGCCAGACAGTTATGCACAGGCCAGGCGGGTTTT
AAGAGTTTTAATAAGTTTTAAAGAGTTTTAGGCGGAAAAATCGCCTTTTTTCTCTTTTATATCAGTCACT
TACATGTGTGACCGGTTCCCAATGTACGGCTTTGGGTTCCCAATGTACGGGTTCCGGTTCCCAATGTACG
GCTTTGGGTTCCCAATGTACGTGCTATCCACAGGAAAGAGACCTTTTCGACCTTTTTCCCCTGCTAGGGC
AATTTGCCCTAGCATCTGCTCCGTACATTAGGAACCGGCGGATGCTTCGCCCTCGATCAGGTTGCGGTAG
CGCATGACTAGGATCGGGCCAGCCTGCCCCGCCTCCTCCTTCAAATCGTACTCCGGCAGGTCATTTGACC
CGATCAGCTTGCGCACGGTGAAACAGAACTTCTTGAACTCTCCGGCGCTGCCACTGCGTTCGTAGATCGT
CTTGAACAACCATCTGGCTTCTGCCTTGCCTGCGGCGCGGCGTGCCAGGCGGTAGAGAAAACGGCCGATG
CCGGGATCGATCAAAAAGTAATCGGGGTGAACCGTCAGCACGTCCGGGTTCTTGCCTTCTGTGATCTCGC
GGTACATCCAATCAGCTAGCTCGATCTCGATGTACTCCGGCCGCCCGGTTTCGCTCTTTACGATCTTGTA
GCGGCTAATCAAGGCTTCACCCTCGGATACCGTCACCAGGCGGCCGTTCTTGGCCTTCTTCGTACGCTGC
ATGGCAACGTGCGTGGTGTTTAACCGAATGCAGGTTTCTACCAGGTCGTCTTTCTGCTTTCCGCCATCGG
CTCGCCGGCAGAACTTGAGTACGTCCGCAACGTGTGGACGGAACACGCGGCCGGGCTTGTCTCCCTTCCC
TTCCCGGTATCGGTTCATGGATTCGGTTAGATGGGAAACCGCCATCAGTACCAGGTCGTAATCCCACACA
CTGGCCATGCCGGCCGGCCCTGCGGAAACCTCTACGTGCCCGTCTGGAAGCTCGTAGCGGATCACCTCGC
CAGCTCGTCGGTCACGCTTCGACAGACGGAAAACGGCCACGTCCATGATGCTGCGACTATCGCGGGTGCC
CACGTCATAGAGCATCGGAACGAAAAAATCTGGTTGCTCGTCGCCCTTGGGCGGCTTCCTAATCGACGGC
GCACCGGCTGCCGGCGGTTGCCGGGATTCTTTGCGGATTCGATCAGCGGCCGCTTGCCACGATTCACCGG
GGCGTGCTTCTGCCTCGATGCGTTGCCGCTGGGCGGCCTGCGCGGCCTTCAACTTCTCCACCAGGTCATC
ACCCAGCGCCGCGCCGATTTGTACCGGGCCGGATGGTTTGCGACCGCTCACGCCGATTCCTCGGGCTTGG
GGGTTCCAGTGCCATTGCAGGGCCGGCAGACAACCCAGCCGCTTACGCCTGGCCAACCGCCCGTTCCTCC
ACACATGGGGCATTCCACGGCGTCGGTGCCTGGTTGTTCTTGATTTTCCATGCCGCCTCCTTTAGCCGCT
AAAATTCATCTACTCATTTATTCATTTGCTCATTTACTCTGGTAGCTGCGCGATGTATTCAGATAGCAGC
TCGGTAATGGTCTTGCCTTGGCGTACCGCGTACATCTTCAGCTTGGTGTGATCCTCCGCCGGCAACTGAA
AGTTGACCCGCTTCATGGCTGGCGTGTCTGCCAGGCTGGCCAACGTTGCAGCCTTGCTGCTGCGTGCGCT
CGGACGGCCGGCACTTAGCGTGTTTGTGCTTTTGCTCATTTTCTCTTTACCTCATTAACTCAAATGAGTT
TTGATTTAATTTCAGCGGCCAGCGCCTGGACCTCGCGGGCAGCGTCGCCCTCGGGTTCTGATTCAAGAAC
GGTTGTGCCGGCGGCGGCAGTGCCTGGGTAGCTCACGCGCTGCGTGATACGGGACTCAAGAATGGGCAGC
TCGTACCCGGCCAGCGCCTCGGCAACCTCACCGCCGATGCGCGTGCCTTTGATCGCCCGCGACACGACAA
AGGCCGCTTGTAGCCTTCCATCCGTGACCTCAATGCGCTGCTTAACCAGCTCCACCAGGTCGGCGGTGGC
CCATATGTCGTAAGGGCTTGGCTGCACCGGAATCAGCACGAAGTCGGCTGCCTTGATCGCGGACACAGCC
AAGTCCGCCGCCTGGGGCGCTCCGTCGATCACTACGAAGTCGCGCCGGCCGATGGCCTTCACGTCGCGGT
CAATCGTCGGGCGGTCGATGCCGACAACGGTTAGCGGTTGATCTTCCCGCACGGCCGCCCAATCGCGGGC
ACTGCCCTGGGGATCGGAATCGACTAACAGAACATCGGCCCCGGCGAGTTGCAGGGCGCGGGCTAGATGG
GTTGCGATGGTCGTCTTGCCTGACCCGCCTTTCTGGTTAAGTACAGCGATAACCTTCATGCGTTCCCCTT
GCGTATTTGTTTATTTACTCATCGCATCATATACGCAGCGACCGCATGACGCAAGCTGTTTTACTCAAAT
ACACATCACCTTTTTAGACGGCGGCGCTCGGTTTCTTCAGCGGCCAAGCTGGCCGGCCAGGCCGCCAGCT
TGGCATCAGACAAACCGGCCAGGATTTCATGCAGCCGCACGGTTGAGACGTGCGCGGGCGGCTCGAACAC
GTACCCGGCCGCGATCATCTCCGCCTCGATCTCTTCGGTAATGAAAAACGGTTCGTCCTGGCCGTCCTGG
TGCGGTTTCATGCTTGTTCCTCTTGGCGTTCATTCTCGGCGGCCGCCAGGGCGTCGGCCTCGGTCAATGC
GTCCTCACGGAAGGCACCGCGCCGCCTGGCCTCGGTGGGCGTCACTTCCTCGCTGCGCTCAAGTGCGCGG
TACAGGGTCGAGCGATGCACGCCAAGCAGTGCAGCCGCCTCTTTCACGGTGCGGCCTTCCTGGTCGATCA
GCTCGCGGGCGTGCGCGATCTGTGCCGGGGTGAGGGTAGGGCGGGGGCCAAACTTCACGCCTCGGGCCTT
GGCGGCCTCGCGCCCGCTCCGGGTGCGGTCGATGATTAGGGAACGCTCGAACTCGGCAATGCCGGCGAAC
ACGGTCAACACCATGCGGCCGGCCGGCGTGGTGGTGTCGGCCCACGGCTCTGCCAGGCTACGCAGGCCCG
CGCCGGCCTCCTGGATGCGCTCGGCAATGTCCAGTAGGTCGCGGGTGCTGCGGGCCAGGCGGTCTAGCCT
GGTCACTGTCACAACGTCGCCAGGGCGTAGGTGGTCAAGCATCCTGGCCAGCTCCGGGCGGTCGCGCCTG
GTGCCGGTGATCTTCTCGGAAAACAGCTTGGTGCAGCCGGCCGCGTGCAGTTCGGCCCGTTGGTTGGTCA
AGTCCTGGTCGTCGGTGCTGACGCGGGCATAGCCCAGCAGGCCAGCGGCGGCGCTCTTGTTCATGGCGTA
ATGTCTCCGGTTCTAGTCGCAAGTATTCTACTTTATGCGACTAAAACACGCGACAAGAAAACGCCAGGAA
AAGGGCAGGGCGGCAGCCTGTCGCGTAACTTAGGACTTGTGCGACATGTCGTTTTCAGAAGACGGCTGCA
CTGAACGTCAGAAGCCGACTGCACTATAGCAGCGGAGGGGTTGGATCAAAGTACTTTGATCCCGAGGGGA
ACCCTGTGGTTGGCATGCACATACAAATGGACGAACGGATAAACCTTTTCACGCCCTTTTAAATATCCGA
TTATTCTAATAAACGCTCTTTTCTCTTAGGTTTACCCGCCAATATATCCTGTCAAACACTGATAGTTTAA
ACTGAAGGCGGGAAACGACAATCTGATCCAAGCTCAAGCTGCTCTAGCATTCGCCATTCAGGCTGCGCAA
CTGTTGGGAAGGGCGATCGGTGCGGGCCTCTTCGCTATTACGCCAGCTGGCGAAAGGGGGATGTGCTGCA
AGGCGATTAAGTTGGGTAACGCCAGGGTTTTCCCAGTCACGACGTTGTAAAACGACGGCCAGTGCCAAGC
TTGGCCCGGG
Features (pLannotate 1.2.2; 27 found; start..end, strand, type, name):
   1743..1767    +  protein_bind   attB1: mutant version of attB; recombination site for the Gateway® BP reaction BP Clonase™
   1788..5891    +  CDS            cas9: CAS9_STRP1 - Also known as csn1 From Streptococcus pyogenes serotype M1.
   5926..6033    +  CDS            RBCS1 (fragment): RBS1_SPIOL - Also known as RBCS. Experimental evidence at protein level: Swiss-Prot protein existence level 1. RuBisCO catalyzes two reactions: the carboxylation of D- ribulose 1,5-bisphosphate, the primary event in carbon dioxide fixation, as well as the oxidative fragmentation of the pentose substrate. Both reactions occur simultaneously and in competition at the same active site. Although the small subunit is not catalytic it is essential for maximal activity. From Spinacia oleracea (Spinach).
   6427..6451    -  protein_bind   attB2: mutant version of attB; recombination site for the Gateway® BP reaction BP Clonase™
   6480..6504    +  protein_bind   attB1: mutant version of attB; recombination site for the Gateway® BP reaction BP Clonase™
   7065..7140    +  misc_RNA       gRNA scaffold: guide RNA scaffold for the Streptococcus pyogenes CRISPR/Cas9 system
   7182..7206    -  protein_bind   attB2: mutant version of attB; recombination site for the Gateway® BP reaction BP Clonase™
   7246..7498    +  terminator     NOS terminator: nopaline synthase terminator and poly(A) signal
   7553..7575    -  protein_bind   lac operator (fragment): The lac repressor binds to the lac operator to inhibit transcription in E. coli. This inhibition can be relieved by adding lactose or isopropyl-β-D-thiogalactopyranoside (IPTG). lac repressor encoded by lacI
   7579..7609    -  promoter       lac promoter: promoter for the E. coli lac operon
   7624..7645    -  protein_bind   CAP binding site: CAP binding activates transcription in the presence of cAMP. E. coli catabolite activator protein
   7730..7904    -  polyA_signal   CaMV poly(A) signal: cauliflower mosaic virus polyadenylation signal
   7914..9659    -  CDS            ALS SURB (fragment): ILVB2_TOBAC - Experimental evidence at protein level: Swiss-Prot protein existence level 1. From Nicotiana tabacum (Common tobacco).
   9987..10663   -  promoter       CaMV 35S promoter (enhanced): cauliflower mosaic virus 35S promoter with a duplicated enhancer region
  10858..10882   -  misc_feature   LB T-DNA repeat: left border repeat from nopaline C58 T-DNA
  11141..11164   +  promoter       Pc promoter (fragment): intI1 (promoter lies within the coding sequence); class 1 integron promoter
  11340..11396   +  CDS            GmR (fragment): gentamycin acetyltransferase; aacC1; confers resistance to gentamycin
  11407..12194   +  CDS            SmR (fragment): aminoglycoside adenylyltransferase (Murphy, 1985); aadA; confers resistance to spectinomycin and streptomycin
  12440..13028   +  rep_origin     ori: high-copy-number ColE1/pMB1/pBR322/pUC origin of replication
  13214..13354   -  misc_feature   bom: basis of mobility region from pBR322
  13456..13495   -  CDS            rop (fragment): Rop protein, which maintains plasmids at low copy number; rop
  13698..13892   -  rep_origin     pVS1 oriV: origin of replication for the Pseudomonas plasmid pVS1 (Heeb et al., 2000)
  13958..15031   -  CDS            pVS1 RepA: replication protein from the Pseudomonas plasmid pVS1 (Heeb et al., 2000)
  15460..16089   -  CDS            pVS1 StaA: stability protein from the Pseudomonas plasmid pVS1 (Heeb et al., 2000)
  16649..17050   -  CDS            Y4CG_SINFN (fragment): Protein inferred from homology: Swiss-Prot protein existence level 3. From Sinorhizobium fredii (strain NBRC 101917 / NGR234).
  17390..17414   -  misc_feature   RB T-DNA repeat: right border repeat from nopaline C58 T-DNA
  17480..17634   -  CDS            lacZα (fragment): LacZα fragment of β-galactosidase; lacZ fragment
