[The description below was written by a language model from this plasmid's Addgene catalogue record, the feature table of its GenBank file and pLannotate feature annotations shown in this document.]
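Description:
pMpGE014 is an all-in-one CRISPR/Cas9 binary vector for genome editing in the liverwort Marchantia polymorpha, derived from pMpGE011 and deposited as an empty backbone, meaning no target-specific guide sequence is installed. At roughly 17.7 kb, it has the architecture of an Agrobacterium T-DNA vector. Nopaline-type right and left border repeats flank the plant payload. The backbone outside them carries a high-copy ColE1/pUC-type origin with the pBR322 bom site for E. coli, and the pVS1 oriV, RepA and StaA functions, which support replication and stable maintenance in Agrobacterium. Bacterial selection is by spectinomycin through the aadA (SmR) gene.

Within the T-DNA, a Streptococcus pyogenes Cas9 coding sequence with a C-terminal SV40 nuclear localization signal sits between attB1 and attB2 sites, which are scars of Gateway recombination. A second attB1/attB2 pair encloses the guide RNA cassette containing the S. pyogenes gRNA scaffold, and a NOS terminator lies just downstream. Neither feature table annotates the promoters driving Cas9 or the guide RNA, nor the site used to insert a guide, so the record does not state them. A short rbcS-like fragment detected after Cas9 may belong to a terminator region, but this is not confirmed.

The plant selection cassette, oriented towards the left border, consists of an enhanced CaMV 35S promoter, an acetolactate synthase coding sequence (matched to tobacco SURB by similarity) and a CaMV poly(A) signal. It presumably encodes a herbicide-insensitive ALS, which would account for the recorded chlorsulfuron resistance. The vector delivers nuclease, guide and marker in a single transformation. Its chlorsulfuron marker should allow use where another selection is unsuitable.
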