Addgene plasmid #108682: pMpGE014
Purpose: (Empty Backbone) All-in-one genome editing vector in M. polymorpha (chlorsulfuron resistant)
Depositing lab: Takayuki Kohchi & Shigeo Sugano. Depositing organization: Ritsumeikan University. Publication: Efficient CRISPR/Cas9-based genome editing and its application to conditional genetic analysis in Marchantia polymorpha. Sugano SS, Nishihama R, Shirakawa M, Takagi J, Matsuda Y, Ishida S, Shimada T, Hara-Nishimura I, Osakabe K, Kohchi T. PLoS One. 2018 Oct 31;13(10):e0205117. doi: 10.1371/journal.pone.0205117. eCollection 2018. PubMed 30379827.
Backbone
  Vector backbone: pMpGE011
  Backbone size (bp): 17000
  Vector type: CRISPR
  Selectable markers: chlorsulfuron
Growth in bacteria
  Bacterial resistance: Spectinomycin, 50 μg/mL
  Growth temperature: 37°C
  Growth strain: DH5alpha
  Copy number: High Copy
Terms and licenses: Academic/Nonprofit Terms; Industry Terms: Not Available to Industry
Depositor comments: Please visit https://www.biorxiv.org/content/early/2018/03/14/277350 for BioRxiv preprint
How to cite: pMpGE014 was a gift from Takayuki Kohchi & Shigeo Sugano (Addgene plasmid # 108682 ; http://n2t.net/addgene:108682 ; RRID:Addgene_108682)
